>Addgene plasmid #201403 | pT2/sh-Col1a1/GFP4_Seq1.2 | addgene full sequence | sequence record 394155 | Addgene NGS Result
CACCTG
[34 nt withheld, positions 7-40]
A
[89 nt withheld, positions 42-130]
C
[91 nt withheld, positions 132-222]
A
[49 nt withheld, positions 224-272]
CCTTTGACGTTGGAGTCCACGTTCTTT
[37 nt withheld, positions 300-336]
ACCCTATCTCGGTCTATTCTTTTGATTTATAAGGGATTTTGCCGATTTCGGCCTATTGGTTAAAAAATGA
GCTGATTTAACAAAAATTTAACGCGAATTTTAACAAAATATTAACGCTTACAATTTCCATTCGCCATTCA
GGCTGCGCAACTGTTGGGAAGGGCGATCGGTGCGGGCCTCTTCGCTATTACGCCAGCTGGCGAAAGGGGG
ATGTGCTGCAAGGCGATTAAGTTGGGTAACGCCAGGGTTTTCCCAGTCACGACGTTGTAAAACGACGGCC
AGTGAGCGCGCGTAATACGACTCACTATAGGGCGAATTGGAGCTCGGATCCCTATACAGTTGAAGTCGGA
AGTTTACATACACTTAAGTTGGAGTCATTAAAACTCGTTTTTCAACTACTCCACAAATTTCTTGTTAACA
AACAATAGTTTTGGCAAGTCAGTTAGGACATCTACTTTGTGCATGACACAAGTCATTTTTCCAACAATTG
TTTACAGACAGATTATTTCACTTATAATTCACTGTATCACAATTCCAGTGGGTCAGAAGTTTACATACAC
TAAGTTGACTGTGCCTTTAAACAGCTTGGAAAATTCCAGAAAATGATGTCATGGCTTTAGAAGCTTGATC
TGAAGCCTATAGAGTACGAGCCATAGATAAAATAAAAGATTTTATTTAGTCTCCAGAAAAAGGGGGGAAT
GAAAGACCCCACCTGTAGGTTTGGCAAGCTAGCTTAAGTAACGCCATTTTGCAAGGCATGGAAAATACAT
AACTGAGAATAGAGAAGTTCAGATCAAGGTTAGGAACAGAGAGACAGCAGAATATGGGCCAAACAGGATA
TCTGTGGTAAGCAGTTCCTGCCCCGGCTCAGGGCCAAGAACAGATGGTCCCCAGATGCGGTCCCGCCCTC
AGCAGTTTCTAGAGAACCATCAGATGTTTCCAGGGTGCCCCAAGGACCTGAAATGACCCTGTGCCTTATT
TGAACTAACCAATCAGTTCGCTTCTCGCTTCTGTTCGCGCGCTTCTGCTCCCCGAGCTCAATAAAAGAGC
CCACAACCCCTCACTCGGCGCGCCAGTCCTCCGATAGACTGCGTCGCCCGGGTACCCGTATTCCCAATAA
AGCCTCTTGCTGTTTGCATCCGAATCGTGGACTCGCTGATCCTTGGGAGGGTCTCCTCAGATTGATTGAC
TGCCCACCTCGGGGGTCTTTCATTTGGAGGTTCCACCGAGATTTGGAGACCCCTGCCCAGGGACCACCGA
CCCCCCCGCCGGGAGGTAAGCTGGCCAGCGGTCGTTTCGTGTCTGTCTCTGTCTTTGTGCGTGTTTGTGC
CGGCATCTAATGTTTGCGCCTGCGTCTGTACTAGTTAGCTAACTAGCTCTGTATCTGGCGGACCCGTGGT
GGAACTGACGAGTTCTGAACACCCGGCCGCAACCCTGGGAGACGTCCCAGGGACTTTGGGGGCCGTTTTT
GTGGCCCGACCTGAGGAAGGGAGTCGATGTGGAATCCGACCCCGTCAGGATATGTGGTTCTGGTAGGAGA
CGAGAACCTAAAACAGTTCCCGCCTCCGTCTGAATTTTTGCTTTCGGTTTGGAACCGAAGCCGCGCGTCT
TGTCTGCTGCAGCGCTGCAGCATCGTTCTGTGTTGTCTCTGTCTGACTGTGTTTCTGTATTTGTCTGAAA
ATTAGGGCCAGACTGTTACCACTCCCTTAAGTTTGACCTTAGGTCACTGGAAAGATGTCGAGCGGATCGC
TCACAACCAGTCGGTAGATGTCAAGAAGAGACGTTGGGTTACCTTCTGCTCTGCAGAATGGCCAACCTTT
AACGTCGGATGGCCGCGAGACGGCACCTTTAACCGAGACCTCATCACCCAGGTTAAGATCAAGGTCTTTT
CACCTGGCCCGCATGGACACCCAGACCAGGTCCCCTACATCGTGACCTGGGAAGCCTTGGCTTTTGACCC
CCCTCCCTGGGTCAAGCCCTTTGTACACCCTAAGCCTCCGCCTCCTCTTCCTCCATCCGCCCCGTCTCTC
CCCCTTGAACCTCCTCGTTCGACCCCGCCTCGATCCTCCCTTTATCCAGCCCTCACTCCTTCTCTAGGCG
CCGGAATTAGATCTCTCGACTAGGGATAACAGGGTAATTGTTTGAATGAGGCTTCAGTACTTTACAGAAT
CGTTGCCTGCACATCTTGGAAACACTTGCTGGGATTACTTCTTCAGGTTAACCCAACAGAAGGCTCGAGA
AGGTATATTGCTGTTGACAGTGAGCGGCAACAGTCGCTTCACCTACATAGTGAAGCCACAGATGTATGTA
GGTGAAGCGACTGTTGCTGCCTACTGCCTCGGAATTCAAGGGGCTACTTTAGGAGCAATTATCTTGTTTA
CTAAAACTGAATACCTTGCTATCTCTTTGATACATTTTTACAAAGCTGAATTAAAATGGTATAAATTAAA
TCACTTTTTTCAATTCGCCAGCACAGTGGTCGACCCTGTGGAATGTGTGTCAGTTAGGGTGTGGAAAGTC
CCCAGGCTCCCCAGCAGGCAGAAGTATGCAAAGCATGCATCTCAATTAGTCAGCAACCAGGTGTGGAAAG
TCCCCAGGCTCCCCAGCAGGCAGAAGTATGCAAAGCATGCATCTCAATTAGTCAGCAACCATAGTCCCGC
CCCTAACTCCGCCCATCCCGCCCCTAACTCCGCCCAGTTCCGCCCATTCTCCGCCCCATGGCTGACTAAT
TTTTTTTATTTATGCAGAGGCCGAGGCCGCCTCGGCCTCTGAGCTATTCCAGAAGTAGTGAGGAGGCTTT
TTTGGAGGCCTAGGCTTTTGCAAAAAGCTCATGGTGAGCAAGGGCGAGGAGCTGTTCACCGGGGTGGTGC
CCATCCTGGTCGAGCTGGACGGCGACGTAAACGGCCACAAGTTCAGCGTGTCTGGCGAGGGCGAGGGCGA
TGCCACCTACGGCAAGCTGACCCTGAAGTTCATCTGCACCACCGGCAAGCTGCCCGTGCCCTGGCCCACC
CTCGTGACCACCCTGACCTACGGCGTGCAGTGCTTCAGCCGCTACCCCGACCACATGAAGCAGCACGACT
TCTTCAAGTCCGCCATGCCCGAAGGCTACGTCCAGGAGCGCACCATCTTCTTCAAGGACGACGGCAACTA
CAAGACCCGCGCCGAGGTGAAGTTCGAGGGCGACACCCTGGTGAACCGCATCGAGCTGAAGGGCATCGAC
TTCAAGGAGGACGGCAACATCCTGGGGCACAAGCTGGAGTACAACTACAACAGCCACAACGTCTATATCA
TGGCCGACAAGCAGAAGAACGGCATCAAGGCGAACTTCAAGATCCGCCACAACATCGAGGACGGCAGCGT
GCAGCTCGCCGACCACTACCAGCAGAACACCCCCATCGGCGACGGCCCCGTGCTGCTGCCCGACAACCAC
TACCTGAGCACCCAGTCCGCCCTGAGCAAAGACCCCAACGAGAAGCGCGATCACATGGTCCTGCTGGAGT
TCGTGACCGCCGCCGGGATCACTCTCGGCATGGACGAGCTGTACAAGTAATGAATTAATTAAGAATTATC
AAGCTTATCGATAAAATAAAAGATTTTATTTAGTCTCCAGAAAAAGGGGGGAATGAAAGACCCCACCTGT
AGGTTTGGCAAGCTAGCTTAAGTAACGCCATTTTGCAAGGCATGGAAAATACATAACTGAGAATAGAGAA
GTTCAGATCAAGGTTAGGAACAGAGAGACAGCAGAATATGGGCCAAACAGGATATCTGTGGTAAGCAGTT
CCTGCCCCGGCTCAGGGCCAAGAACAGATGGTCCCCAGATGCGGTCCCGCCCTCAGCAGTTTCTAGAGAA
CCATCAGATGTTTCCAGGGTGCCCCAAGGACCTGAAATGACCCTGTGCCTTATTTGAACTAACCAATCAG
TTCGCTTCTCGCTTCTGTTCGCGCGCTTCTGCTCCCCGAGCTCAATAAAAGAGCCCACAACCCCTCACTC
GGCGCGCCAGTCCTCCGATAGACTGCGTCGCCCGGGTACCCGTGTATCCAATAAACCCTCTTGCAGTTGC
ATCCGACTTGTGGTCTCGCTGTTCCTTGGGAGGGTCTCCTCTGAGTGATTGACTACCCGTCAGCGGGGGT
CTTTCATGGGTAACAGTTTCTTGAAGTTGGAGAACAACATTCTGAGGGTAGGAGTCGAATATTAAGTAAT
CCTGACTCAATTAGCCACTGTTTTGAATCCACATACTCCAATACTCCTGAAATAGTTCATTATGGACAGC
GCAGAAAGAGCTGGGGAGAATTGTGAAATTGTTATCCGCTCACAATTCCACACAACATACGAGCCGGAAG
CATAAAGTGTAAAGCCTGGGGTGCCTAATGAGTGAGCTAACTCACATTAATTGCGTTGCGCTCACTGCCC
GCTTTCCAGTCGGGAAACCTGTCGTGCCAGATCCATGGACTTCACTAGTGCGCGCGGCCGCTCTAGATGG
CCAGATCTAGCTTGTGGAAGGCTACTCGAAATGTTTGACCCAAGTTAAACAATTTAAAGGCAATGCTACC
AAATACTAATTGAGTGTATGTAAACTTCTGACCCACTGGGAATGTGATGAAAGAAATAAAAGCTGAAATG
AATCATTCTCTCTACTATTATTCTGATATTTCACATTCTTAAAATAAAGTGGTGATCCTAACTGACCTAA
GACAGGGAATTTTTACTAGGATTAAATGTCAGGAATTGTGAAAAAGTGAGTTTAAATGTATTTGGCTAAG
GTGTATGTAAACTTCCGACTTCAACTGTATAGGGATCCTCTAGCTAGAGTCGACCTCGCGGGGGGGCCCG
GTACCCAGCTTTTGTTCCCTTTAGTGAGGGTTAATTGCGCGCTTGGCGTAATCATGGTCATAGCTGTTTC
CTGTGTGAAATTGTTATCCGCTCACAATTCCACACAACATACGAGCCGGAAGCATAAAGTGTAAAGCCTG
GGGTGCCTAATGAGTGAGCTAACTCACATTAATTGCGTTGCGCTCACTGCCCGCTTTCCAGTCGGGAAAC
CTGTCGTGCCAGCTGCATTAATGAATCGGCCAACGCGCGGGGAGAGGCGGTTTGCGTATTGGGCGCTCTT
CCGCTTCCTCGCTCACTGACTCGCTGCGCTCGGTCGTTCGGCTGCGGCGAGCGGTATCAGCTCACTCAAA
GGCGGTAATACGGTTATCCACAGAATCAGGGGATAACGCAGGAAAGAACATGTGAGCAAAAGGCCAGCAA
AAGGCCAGGAACCGTAAAAAGGCCGCGTTGCTGGCGTTTTTCCATAGGCTCCGCCCCCCTGACGAGCATC
ACAAAAATCGACGCTCAAGTCAGAGGTGGCGAAACCCGACAGGACTATAAAGATACCAGGCGTTTCCCCC
TGGAAGCTCCCTCGTGCGCTCTCCTGTTCCGACCCTGCCGCTTACCGGATACCTGTCCGCCTTTCTCCCT
TCGGGAACCGTGGCGCTTTCTCATAGCTCACGCTGTAGGTATCTCAGTTCGGTGTAGGTCGTTCGCTCCA
AGCTGGGCTGTGTGCACGAACCCCCCGTTCAGCCCGACCGCTGCGCCTTATCCGGTAACTATCGTCTTGA
GTCCAACCCGGTAAGACACGACTTATCGCCACTGGCAGCAGCCACTGGTAACAGGATTAGCAGAGCGAGG
TATGTAGGCGGTGCTACAGAGTTCTTGAAGTGGTGGCCTAACTACGGCTACACTAGAAGAACAGTATTTG
GTATCTGCGCTCTGCTGAAGCCAGTTACCTTCGGAAAAAGAGTTGGTAGCTCTTGATCCGGCAAACAAAC
CACCGCTGGTAGCGGTGGTTTTTTTGTTTGCAAGCAGCAGATTACGCGCAGAAAAAAAGGATCTCAAGAA
GATCCTTTGATCTTTTCTACGGGGTCTGACGCTCAGTGGAACGAAAACTCACGTTAAGGGATTTTGGTCA
TGAGATTATCAAAAAGGATCTTCACCTAGATCCTTTTAAATTAAAAATGAAGTTTTAAATCAATCTAAAG
TATATATGAGTAAACTTGGTCTGACAGTTACCAATGCTTAATCAGTGAGGCACCTATCTCAGCGATCTGT
CTATTTCGTTCATCCATAGTTGCCTGACTCCCCGTCGTGTAGATAACTACGATACGGGAGGGCTTACCAT
CTGGCCCCAGTGCTGCAATGATACCGCGAGACCCACGCTCACCGGCTCCAGATTTATCAGCAATAAACCA
GCCAGCCGGAAGGGCCGAGCGCAGAAGTGGTCCTGCAACTTTATCCGCCTCCATCCAGTCTATTAATTGT
TGCCGGGAAGCTAGAGTAAGTAGTTCGCCAGTTAATAGTTTGCGCAACGTTGTTGCCATTGCTACAGGCA
TCGTGGTGTCACGCTCGTCGTTTGGTATGGCTTCATTCAGCTCCGGTTCCCAACGATCAAGGCGAGTTAC
ATGATCCCCCATGTTGTGCAAAAAAGCGGTTAGCTCCTTCGGTCCTCCGATCGTTGTCAGAAGTAACTTG
GCCGCAGTGTTATCACTCATGGTTATGGCAGCACTGCATAATTCTCTTACTGTCATGCCATCCGTAAGAT
GCTTTTCTGTGACTGGTGAGTACTCAACCAAGTCATTCTGAGAATAGTGTATGCGGCGACCGAGTTGCTC
TTGCCCGGCGTCAATACGGGATAATACCGCGCCACATAGCAGAACTTTAAAAGTGCTCATCATTGGAAAA
CGTTCTTCGGGGCGAAAACTCTCAAGGATCTTACCGCTGTTGAGATCCAGTTCGATGTAACCCACTCGTG
CACCCAACTGATCTTCAGCATCTTTTACTTTCACCAGCGTTTCTGGGTGAGCAAAAACAGGAAGGCAAAA
TGCCGCAAAAAAGGGAATAAGGGCGACACGGAAATGTTGAATACTCATACTCTTCCTTTTTCAATATTAT
TGAAGCATTTATCAGGGTTATTGTCTCATGAGCGGATACATATTTGAATGTATTTAGAAAAATAAACAAA
TAGGGGTTCCGCGCACATTTCCCCGAAAAGTGC
Features (pLannotate 1.2.2; 26 found; start..end, strand, type, name):
      7..462     +  rep_origin     f1 ori (sequence partly withheld): f1 bacteriophage origin of replication; arrow indicates direction of (+) strand synthesis
    466..621     -  CDS            lacZα (fragment): LacZα fragment of β-galactosidase; lacZ fragment
    629..647     +  promoter       T7 promoter: promoter for bacteriophage T7 RNA polymerase
   1034..1550    +  LTR            5' LTR: 5' long terminal repeat from murine embryonic stem cell virus
   1614..1955    +  misc_feature   MESV Ψ: packaging signal of murine embryonic stem cell virus
   2022..2438    +  CDS            gag (truncated): truncated Moloney murine leukemia virus (MMLV) gag gene lacking the start codon
   2478..2571    +  ncRNA          5' miR-30a: sequence upstream of the 71-nt precursor of the human miR-30a microRNA (Zeng et al., 2002) miRNA
   2681..2793    +  ncRNA          3' miR-30a: sequence downstream of the 71-nt precursor of the human miR-30a microRNA (Zeng et al., 2002) miRNA
   2831..3160    +  promoter       SV40 promoter: SV40 enhancer and early promoter
   3167..3886    +  CDS            EGFP: the original enhanced GFP (Yang et al., 1996) mammalian codon-optimized
   3903..3919    +  misc_feature   MCS (fragment): pBluescript multiple cloning site
   3959..4473    +  LTR            3' LTR: 3' long terminal repeat from murine embryonic stem cell virus
   4635..4651    -  protein_bind   lac operator: The lac repressor binds to the lac operator to inhibit transcription in E. coli. This inhibition can be relieved by adding lactose or isopropyl-β-D-thiogalactopyranoside (IPTG). lac repressor encoded by lacI
   4659..4689    -  promoter       lac promoter: promoter for the E. coli lac operon
   4704..4725    -  protein_bind   CAP binding site: CAP binding activates transcription in the presence of cAMP. E. coli catabolite activator protein
   4738..4776    -  CDS            lacI (fragment): lac repressor; lacI; The lac repressor binds to the lac operator to inhibit transcription in E. coli. This inhibition can be relieved by adding lactose or isopropyl-β-D-thiogalactopyranoside (IPTG).
   4825..4894    +  CDS            SB100X (fragment): hyperactive variant of the Sleeping Beauty transposase (Mátés et al., 2009)
   5145..5171    +  misc_feature   MCS (fragment): pBluescript multiple cloning site
   5184..5202    -  promoter       T3 promoter: promoter for bacteriophage T3 RNA polymerase
   5247..5263    -  protein_bind   lac operator: The lac repressor binds to the lac operator to inhibit transcription in E. coli. This inhibition can be relieved by adding lactose or isopropyl-β-D-thiogalactopyranoside (IPTG). lac repressor encoded by lacI
   5271..5301    -  promoter       lac promoter: promoter for the E. coli lac operon
   5316..5337    -  protein_bind   CAP binding site: CAP binding activates transcription in the presence of cAMP. E. coli catabolite activator protein
   5350..5442    -  CDS            lacI (fragment): lac repressor; lacI; The lac repressor binds to the lac operator to inhibit transcription in E. coli. This inhibition can be relieved by adding lactose or isopropyl-β-D-thiogalactopyranoside (IPTG).
   5625..6213    -  rep_origin     ori: high-copy-number ColE1/pMB1/pBR322/pUC origin of replication
   6384..7244    -  CDS            AmpR: β-lactamase; bla; confers resistance to ampicillin, carbenicillin, and related antibiotics
   7245..7349    -  promoter       AmpR promoter: bla
