[The description below was written by a language model from this plasmid's Addgene catalogue record and pLannotate feature annotations shown in this document.]
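Description:
pT2/sh-Col1a1/GFP4_Seq1.2 is a 7.4 kb mammalian expression plasmid built on the pT2 Sleeping Beauty transposon backbone and designed to knock down mouse collagen type I alpha 1 (Col1a1). It is propagated in E. coli as a high-copy plasmid through a ColE1/pUC-type origin with ampicillin selection (AmpR under its own bla promoter). It also retains pBluescript-derived remnants, including an f1 origin, T7 and T3 promoters, lacZα and lac regulatory fragments, and partial multiple cloning sites.

The payload appears to be a retroviral shRNA cassette of the MSCV/LMP type placed inside the transposon. A murine embryonic stem cell virus 5' LTR, Ψ packaging signal and truncated gag precede human miR-30a 5' and 3' flanking sequences. These flanks bracket an unannotated gap where the Col1a1-targeting hairpin presumably sits, so the shRNA would be expressed as a microRNA-embedded transcript and processed by the endogenous miRNA pathway. The record names no dedicated shRNA promoter, and the 5' LTR is the likely driver. Downstream, an SV40 enhancer/early promoter drives EGFP, which marks cells carrying the cassette, and a 3' LTR follows.

The Sleeping Beauty inverted repeats mentioned in the catalogue entry are not annotated in the feature table. A short hit labelled as an SB100X fragment lies just beyond the 3' LTR and may reflect transposon-arm sequence rather than a functional transposase gene. Transposase would therefore have to be supplied in trans to integrate the cassette into the genome for stable knockdown. The associated publication concerns COL1A1 as a target in glioma progression, which is consistent with use in transposon-based mouse glioma models.
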