Addgene plasmid #201403: pT2/sh-Col1a1/GFP4_Seq1.2
Purpose: Knockdown of Collagen Type 1 alpha 1. Construct has inverted repeats to be used in Sleeping Beauty transposon system.
Depositing lab: Maria Castro. Depositing organization: University of Michigan. Publication: Spatiotemporal analysis of glioma heterogeneity reveals COL1A1 as an actionable target to disrupt tumor progression. Comba A, Faisal SM, Dunn PJ, Argento AE, Hollon TC, Al-Holou WN, Varela ML, Zamler DB, Quass GL, Apostolides PF, Abel C 2nd, Brown CE, Kish PE, Kahana A, Kleer CG, Motsch S, Castro MG, Lowenstein PR. Nat Commun. 2022 Jun 24;13(1):3606. doi: 10.1038/s41467-022-31340-1. PubMed 35750880.
Backbone
  Vector backbone: pT2
  Vector type: Mammalian Expression
Growth in bacteria
  Bacterial resistance: Ampicillin, 100 μg/mL
  Growth temperature: 37°C
  Growth strain: NEB Stable
  Copy number: High Copy
Gene/Insert
  Gene/Insert name: COL1A1
  gRNA/shRNA sequence: TCGAGAAGGTATATTGCTGTTGACAGTGAGCGGCAACAGTCGCTTCACCTACATAGTGAAGCCACAGATGTATGTAGGTGAAGCGACTGTTGCTGCCTACTGCCTCGG
  Species: M. musculus (mouse)
  Cloning method: Restriction Enzyme; 5′ cloning site unknown (unknown if destroyed)
Terms and licenses: Academic/Nonprofit Terms; Industry Terms: Not Available to Industry
How to cite: pT2/sh-Col1a1/GFP4_Seq1.2 was a gift from Maria Castro (Addgene plasmid # 201403 ; http://n2t.net/addgene:201403 ; RRID:Addgene_201403)
